LOCUS       Exported 10763 bp ds-DNA circular SYN 13-MAY-2021
DEFINITION  Gateway destination clone of GSK3B (human) tagged with N-terminal
            miniTurbo-V5 for generating protein-proximity networks using
            proximity-dependent biotinylation proteomics.
ACCESSION   .
VERSION     .
KEYWORDS    p663-UBC-miniTurbo-V5-GSK3B_IDG-K
SOURCE      synthetic DNA construct
  ORGANISM  synthetic DNA construct
REFERENCE   1 (bases 1 to 10763)
  TITLE     Major lab plasmids for proteomics-based protein-interaction and
            protein-proximity network generation
REFERENCE   2 (bases 1 to 10763)
  AUTHORS   .
  TITLE     Direct Submission
  JOURNAL   Exported May 13, 2021 from SnapGene Server 1.1.58
            http://www.snapgene.com
FEATURES             Location/Qualifiers
     source          1..10763
                     /organism="synthetic DNA construct"
                     /mol_type="other DNA"
     misc_feature    164..280
                     /label=cPPT/CTS
                     /note="central polypurine tract and central termination
                     sequence of HIV-1"
     protein_bind    314..334
                     /gene="mutant version of attB"
                     /label=attB4
                     /bound_moiety="BP Clonase(TM)"
                     /note="core recombination site for the Gateway(R) BP
                     reaction"
     promoter        334..1545
                     /label=UbC promoter
                     /note="human ubiquitin C promoter"
     primer_bind     1382..1401
                     /label=hUBCpro-F
                     /note="Human Ubiquitin C (UbC) promoter, forward primer"
     protein_bind    complement(1549..1569)
                     /gene="mutant version of attB"
                     /label=attB5
                     /bound_moiety="BP Clonase(TM)"
                     /note="core recombination site for the Gateway(R) BP
                     reaction"
     regulatory      1570..1579
                     /regulatory_class="other"
                     /note="vertebrate consensus sequence for strong initiation
                     of translation (Kozak, 1987)"
     CDS             1582..2352
                     /codon_start=1
                     /product="N-terminally truncated mutant of the E. coli
                     biotin ligase BioID engineered for improved catalytic
                     efficiency (Branon et al., 2018)"
                     /label=miniTurbo
                     /translation="IPLLNAKQILGQLDGGSVAVLPVVDSTNQYLLDRIGELKSGDACI
                     AEYQQAGRGSRGRKWFSPFGANLYLSMFWRLKRGPAAIGLGPVIGIVMAEALRKLGADK
                     VRVKWPNDLYLQDRKLAGILVELAGITGDAAQIVIGAGINVAMRRVEESVVNQGWITLQ
                     EAGINLDRNTLAAMLIRELRAALELFEQEGLAPYLSRWEKLDNFINRPVKLIIGDKEIF
                     GISRGIDKQGALLLEQDGVIKPWMGGEISLRSAEK"
     CDS             2359..2400
                     /codon_start=1
                     /product="epitope tag from simian virus 5"
                     /label=V5 tag
                     /translation="GKPIPNPLLGLDST"
     protein_bind    2401..2425
                     /gene="mutant version of attB"
                     /label=attB1
                     /bound_moiety="BP Clonase(TM)"
                     /note="recombination site for the Gateway(R) BP reaction"
     CDS             3248..3259
                     /codon_start=1
                     /product="WELQut protease recognition and cleavage site"
                     /label=WELQut site
                     /translation="WELQ"
     protein_bind    complement(3731..3755)
                     /gene="mutant version of attB"
                     /label=attB2
                     /bound_moiety="BP Clonase(TM)"
                     /note="recombination site for the Gateway(R) BP reaction"
     misc_feature    3785..4373
                     /label=WPRE
                     /note="woodchuck hepatitis virus posttranscriptional
                     regulatory element"
     primer_bind     complement(3838..3858)
                     /label=WPRE-R
                     /note="WPRE, reverse primer"
     CDS             complement(4256..4267)
                     /codon_start=1
                     /product="Factor Xa recognition and cleavage site"
                     /label=Factor Xa site
                     /translation="IEGR"
     promoter        4387..4886
                     /label=PGK promoter
                     /note="mouse phosphoglycerate kinase 1 promoter"
     primer_bind     complement(4422..4445)
                     /label=MSCV-rev
                     /note="Murine stem cell virus, reverse primer"
     primer_bind     4819..4838
                     /label=mPGK-F
                     /note="Mouse PGK promoter, forward primer"
     CDS             4907..5506
                     /codon_start=1
                     /gene="pac from Streptomyces alboniger"
                     /product="puromycin N-acetyltransferase"
                     /label=PuroR
                     /note="confers resistance to puromycin"
                     /translation="MTEYKPTVRLATRDDVPRAVRTLAAAFADYPATRHTVDPDRHIER
                     VTELQELFLTRVGLDIGKVWVADDGAAVAVWTTPESVEAGAVFAEIGPRMAELSGSRLA
                     AQQQMEGLLAPHRPKEPAWFLATVGVSPDHQGKGLGSAVVLPGVEAAERAGVPAFLETS
                     APRNLPFYERLGFTVTADVEVPEGPRTWCMTRKPGA"
     primer_bind     complement(4907..4926)
                     /label=Puro-R
                     /note="Puromycin resistance gene, reverse primer. Also
                     called puro-variant-R"
     primer_bind     5403..5423
                     /label=Puro-F
                     /note="Puromycin resistance gene, forward primer"
     LTR             5644..5877
                     /label=3' LTR (Delta-U3)
                     /note="self-inactivating 3' long terminal repeat (LTR) from
                     HIV-1"
     polyA_signal    5949..6070
                     /label=SV40 poly(A) signal
                     /note="SV40 polyadenylation signal"
     primer_bind     complement(5986..6005)
                     /label=SV40pA-R
                     /note="SV40 polyA, reverse primer"
     primer_bind     6040..6059
                     /label=EBV-rev
                     /note="SV40 polyA terminator, reverse primer"
     rep_origin      6110..6245
                     /label=SV40 ori
                     /note="SV40 origin of replication"
     primer_bind     6172..6191
                     /label=SV40pro-F
                     /note="SV40 promoter/origin, forward primer"
     primer_bind     complement(6265..6284)
                     /label=T7
                     /note="T7 promoter, forward primer"
     promoter        complement(6266..6284)
                     /label=T7 promoter
                     /note="promoter for bacteriophage T7 RNA polymerase"
     primer_bind     complement(6294..6311)
                     /label=M13 Forward
                     /note="In lacZ gene. Also called M13-F20 or M13 (-21)
                     Forward"
     primer_bind     complement(6294..6310)
                     /label=M13 fwd
                     /note="common sequencing primer, one of multiple similar
                     variants"
     primer_bind     complement(6303..6325)
                     /label=M13/pUC Forward
                     /note="In lacZ gene"
     rep_origin      6452..6907
                     /direction=RIGHT
                     /label=f1 ori
                     /note="f1 bacteriophage origin of replication; arrow
                     indicates direction of (+) strand synthesis"
     primer_bind     complement(6539..6558)
                     /label=F1ori-R
                     /note="F1 origin, reverse primer"
     primer_bind     6749..6770
                     /label=F1ori-F
                     /note="F1 origin, forward primer"
     promoter        6933..7037
                     /gene="bla"
                     /label=AmpR promoter
     CDS             7038..7898
                     /codon_start=1
                     /gene="bla"
                     /product="beta-lactamase"
                     /label=AmpR
                     /note="confers resistance to ampicillin, carbenicillin, and
                     related antibiotics"
                     /translation="MSIQHFRVALIPFFAAFCLPVFAHPETLVKVKDAEDQLGARVGYI
                     ELDLNSGKILESFRPEERFPMMSTFKVLLCGAVLSRIDAGQEQLGRRIHYSQNDLVEYS
                     PVTEKHLTDGMTVRELCSAAITMSDNTAANLLLTTIGGPKELTAFLHNMGDHVTRLDRW
                     EPELNEAIPNDERDTTMPVAMATTLRKLLTGELLTLASRQQLIDWMEADKVAGPLLRSA
                     LPAGWFIADKSGAGERGSRGIIAALGPDGKPSRIVVIYTTGSQATMDERNRQIAEIGAS
                     LIKHW"
     primer_bind     complement(7256..7275)
                     /label=Amp-R
                     /note="Ampicillin resistance gene, reverse primer"
     rep_origin      8069..8657
                     /direction=RIGHT
                     /label=ori
                     /note="high-copy-number ColE1/pMB1/pBR322/pUC origin of
                     replication"
     primer_bind     8558..8577
                     /label=pBR322ori-F
                     /note="pBR322 origin, forward primer"
     primer_bind     8811..8828
                     /label=L4440
                     /note="L4440 vector, forward primer"
     protein_bind    8945..8966
                     /label=CAP binding site
                     /bound_moiety="E. coli catabolite activator protein"
                     /note="CAP binding activates transcription in the presence
                     of cAMP."
     promoter        8981..9011
                     /label=lac promoter
                     /note="promoter for the E. coli lac operon"
     protein_bind    9019..9035
                     /label=lac operator
                     /bound_moiety="lac repressor encoded by lacI"
                     /note="The lac repressor binds to the lac operator to
                     inhibit transcription in E. coli. This inhibition can be
                     relieved by adding lactose or
                     isopropyl-beta-D-thiogalactopyranoside (IPTG)."
     primer_bind     9024..9046
                     /label=M13/pUC Reverse
                     /note="In lacZ gene"
     primer_bind     9043..9059
                     /label=M13 rev
                     /note="common sequencing primer, one of multiple similar
                     variants"
     primer_bind     9043..9059
                     /label=M13 Reverse
                     /note="In lacZ gene. Also called M13-rev"
     primer_bind     9078..9098
                     /label=T3
                     /note="T3 promoter, forward primer"
     promoter        9080..9098
                     /label=T3 promoter
                     /note="promoter for bacteriophage T3 RNA polymerase"
     promoter        9126..9352
                     /label=RSV promoter
                     /note="Rous sarcoma virus enhancer/promoter"
     LTR             9353..9533
                     /label=5' LTR (truncated)
                     /note="truncated 5' long terminal repeat (LTR) from HIV-1"
     misc_feature    9580..9705
                     /label=HIV-1 Psi
                     /note="packaging signal of human immunodeficiency virus
                     type 1"
     misc_feature    10198..10431
                     /label=RRE
                     /note="The Rev response element (RRE) of HIV-1 allows for
                     Rev-dependent mRNA export from the nucleus to the
                     cytoplasm."
     CDS             10616..10660
                     /codon_start=1
                     /product="antigenic peptide corresponding to amino acids
                     655 to 669 of the HIV envelope protein gp41 (Lutje Hulsik
                     et al., 2013)"
                     /label=gp41 peptide
                     /note="recognized by the 2H10 single-chain llama nanobody"
                     /translation="KNEQELLELDKWASL"
ORIGIN
        1 tagtgaatag agttaggcag ggatattcac cattatcgtt tcagacccac ctcccaaccc
       61 cgaggggacc cgacaggccc gaaggaatag aagaagaagg tggagagaga gacagagaca
      121 gatccattcg attagtgaac ggatctcgac ggtatcggtt aacttttaaa agaaaagggg
      181 ggattggggg gtacagtgca ggggaaagaa tagtagacat aatagcaaca gacatacaaa
      241 ctaaagaatt acaaaaacaa attacaaaat tcaaaatttt atcgtccagt gtggtggaat
      301 tctgcagata tcacaacttt gtatagaaaa gttggcctcc gcgccgggtt ttggcgcctc
      361 ccgcgggcgc ccccctcctc acggcgagcg ctgccacgtc agacgaaggg cgcagcgagc
      421 gtcctgatcc ttccgcccgg acgctcagga cagcggcccg ctgctcataa gactcggcct
      481 tagaacccca gtatcagcag aaggacattt taggacggga cttgggtgac tctagggcac
      541 tggttttctt tccagagagc ggaacaggcg aggaaaagta gtcccttctc ggcgattctg
      601 cggagggatc tccgtggggc ggtgaacgcc gatgattata taaggacgcg ccgggtgtgg
      661 cacagctagt tccgtcgcag ccgggatttg ggtcgcggtt cttgtttgtg gatcgctgtg
      721 atcgtcactt ggtgagtagc gggctgctgg gctggccggg gctttcgtgg ccgccgggcc
      781 gctcggtggg acggaagcgt gtggagagac cgccaagggc tgtagtctgg gtccgcgagc
      841 aaggttgccc tgaactgggg gttgggggga gcgcagcaaa atggcggctg ttcccgagtc
      901 ttgaatggaa gacgcttgtg aggcgggctg tgaggtcgtt gaaacaaggt ggggggcatg
      961 gtgggcggca agaacccaag gtcttgaggc cttcgctaat gcgggaaagc tcttattcgg
     1021 gtgagatggg ctggggcacc atctggggac cctgacgtga agtttgtcac tgactggaga
     1081 actcggtttg tcgtctgttg cgggggcggc agttatggcg gtgccgttgg gcagtgcacc
     1141 cgtacctttg ggagcgcgcg ccctcgtcgt gtcgtgacgt cacccgttct gttggcttat
     1201 aatgcagggt ggggccacct gccggtaggt gtgcggtagg cttttctccg tcgcaggacg
     1261 cagggttcgg gcctagggta ggctctcctg aatcgacagg cgccggacct ctggtgaggg
     1321 gagggataag tgaggcgtca gtttctttgg tcggttttat gtacctatct tcttaagtag
     1381 ctgaagctcc ggttttgaac tatgcgctcg gggttggcga gtgtgttttg tgaagttttt
     1441 taggcacctt ttgaaatgta atcatttggg tcaatatgta attttcagtg ttagactagt
     1501 aaattgtccg ctaaattctg gccgtttttg gcttttttgt tagacggcca acttttgtat
     1561 acaaagtggg ccaccatggg aatcccgctg ctgaacgcta aacagattct gggacagctg
     1621 gacggcggga gcgtggcagt cctgcctgtg gtcgactcca ccaatcagta cctgctggat
     1681 cgaatcggcg agctgaagag tggggatgct tgcattgcag aatatcagca ggcagggaga
     1741 ggaagcagag ggaggaaatg gttctctcct tttggagcta acctgtacct gagtatgttt
     1801 tggcgcctga agcggggacc agcagcaatc ggcctgggcc cggtcatcgg aattgtcatg
     1861 gcagaagcgc tgcgaaagct gggagcagac aaggtgcgag tcaaatggcc caatgacctg
     1921 tatctgcagg atagaaagct ggcaggcatc ctggtggagc tggccggaat aacaggcgat
     1981 gctgcacaga tcgtcattgg cgccgggatt aacgtggcta tgaggcgcgt ggaggaaagc
     2041 gtggtcaatc agggctggat cacactgcag gaagcaggga ttaacctgga caggaatact
     2101 ctggccgcta tgctgatccg agagctgcgg gcagccctgg aactgttcga gcaggaaggc
     2161 ctggctccat atctgtcacg gtgggagaag ctggataact tcatcaatag acccgtgaag
     2221 ctgatcattg gggacaaaga gattttcggg attagccggg ggattgataa acagggagcc
     2281 ctgctgctgg aacaggacgg agttatcaaa ccctggatgg gcggagaaat cagtctgcgg
     2341 tctgccgaaa aggctagcgg caagcccatc cccaaccccc tgctgggcct ggacagcacc
     2401 acaactttgt acaaaaaagt tggcgccacc atgtcagggc ggcccagaac cacctccttt
     2461 gcggagagct gcaagccggt gcagcagcct tcagcttttg gcagcatgaa agttagcaga
     2521 gacaaggacg gcagcaaggt gacaacagtg gtggcaactc ctgggcaggg tccagacagg
     2581 ccacaagaag tcagctatac agacactaaa gtgattggaa atggatcatt tggtgtggta
     2641 tatcaagcca aactttgtga ttcaggagaa ctggtcgcca tcaagaaagt attgcaggac
     2701 aagagattta agaatcgaga gctccagatc atgagaaagc tagatcactg taacatagtc
     2761 cgattgcgtt atttcttcta ctccagtggt gagaagaaag atgaggtcta tcttaatctg
     2821 gtgctggact atgttccgga aacagtatac agagttgcca gacactatag tcgagccaaa
     2881 cagacgctcc ctgtgattta tgtcaagttg tatatgtatc agctgttccg aagtttagcc
     2941 tatatccatt cctttggaat ctgccatcgg gatattaaac cgcagaacct cttgttggat
     3001 cctgatactg ctgtattaaa actctgtgac tttggaagtg caaagcagct ggtccgagga
     3061 gaacccaatg tttcgtatat ctgttctcgg tactataggg caccagagtt gatctttgga
     3121 gccactgatt atacctctag tatagatgta tggtctgctg gctgtgtgtt ggctgagctg
     3181 ttactaggac aaccaatatt tccaggggat agtggtgtgg atcagttggt agaaataatc
     3241 aaggtcctgg gaactccaac aagggagcaa atcagagaaa tgaacccaaa ctacacagaa
     3301 tttaaattcc ctcaaattaa ggcacatcct tggactaagg attcgtcagg aacaggacat
     3361 ttcacctcag gagtgcgggt cttccgaccc cgaactccac cggaggcaat tgcactgtgt
     3421 agccgtctgc tggagtatac accaactgcc cgactaacac cactggaagc ttgtgcacat
     3481 tcattttttg atgaattacg ggacccaaat gtcaaactac caaatgggcg agacacacct
     3541 gcactcttca acttcaccac tcaagaactg tcaagtaatc cacctctggc taccatcctt
     3601 attcctcctc atgctcggat tcaagcagct gcttcaaccc ccacaaatgc cacagcagcg
     3661 tcagatgcta atactggaga ccgtggacag accaataatg ctgcttctgc atcagcttcc
     3721 aactccacct gaccaacttt cttgtacaaa gttgtgatat ccagcacagt ggcggccgct
     3781 cgacaatcaa cctctggatt acaaaatttg tgaaagattg actggtattc ttaactatgt
     3841 tgctcctttt acgctatgtg gatacgctgc tttaatgcct ttgtatcatg ctattgcttc
     3901 ccgtatggct ttcattttct cctccttgta taaatcctgg ttgctgtctc tttatgagga
     3961 gttgtggccc gttgtcaggc aacgtggcgt ggtgtgcact gtgtttgctg acgcaacccc
     4021 cactggttgg ggcattgcca ccacctgtca gctcctttcc gggactttcg ctttccccct
     4081 ccctattgcc acggcggaac tcatcgccgc ctgccttgcc cgctgctgga caggggctcg
     4141 gctgttgggc actgacaatt ccgtggtgtt gtcggggaag ctgacgtcct ttccatggct
     4201 gctcgcctgt gttgccacct ggattctgcg cgggacgtcc ttctgctacg tcccttcggc
     4261 cctcaatcca gcggaccttc cttcccgcgg cctgctgccg gctctgcggc ctcttccgcg
     4321 tcttcgcctt cgccctcaga cgagtcggat ctccctttgg gccgcctccc cgcctggaat
     4381 tctaccgggt aggggaggcg cttttcccaa ggcagtctgg agcatgcgct ttagcagccc
     4441 cgctgggcac ttggcgctac acaagtggcc tctggcctcg cacacattcc acatccaccg
     4501 gtaggcgcca accggctccg ttctttggtg gccccttcgc gccaccttct actcctcccc
     4561 tagtcaggaa gttccccccc gccccgcagc tcgcgtcgtg caggacgtga caaatggaag
     4621 tagcacgtct cactagtctc gtgcagatgg acagcaccgc tgagcaatgg aagcgggtag
     4681 gcctttgggg cagcggccaa tagcagcttt gctccttcgc tttctgggct cagaggctgg
     4741 gaaggggtgg gtccgggggc gggctcaggg gcgggctcag gggcggggcg ggcgcccgaa
     4801 ggtcctccgg aggcccggca ttctgcacgc ttcaaaagcg cacgtctgcc gcgctgttct
     4861 cctcttcctc atctccgggc ctttcgacct gcagcccaag cttaccatga ccgagtacaa
     4921 gcccacggtg cgcctcgcca cccgcgacga cgtccccagg gccgtacgca ccctcgccgc
     4981 cgcgttcgcc gactaccccg ccacgcgcca caccgtcgat ccggaccgcc acatcgagcg
     5041 ggtcaccgag ctgcaagaac tcttcctcac gcgcgtcggg ctcgacatcg gcaaggtgtg
     5101 ggtcgcggac gacggcgccg cggtggcggt ctggaccacg ccggagagcg tcgaagcggg
     5161 ggcggtgttc gccgagatcg gcccgcgcat ggccgagttg agcggttccc ggctggccgc
     5221 gcagcaacag atggaaggcc tcctggcgcc gcaccggccc aaggagcccg cgtggttcct
     5281 ggccaccgtc ggcgtctcgc ccgaccacca gggcaagggt ctgggcagcg ccgtcgtgct
     5341 ccccggagtg gaggcggccg agcgcgccgg ggtgcccgcc ttcctggaga cctccgcgcc
     5401 ccgcaacctc cccttctacg agcggctcgg cttcaccgtc accgccgacg tcgaggtgcc
     5461 cgaaggaccg cgcacctggt gcatgacccg caagcccggt gcctgacgcc cgccccacga
     5521 cccgcagcgc ccgaccgaaa ggagcgcacg accccatgca tctcgagggc ccggtacctt
     5581 taagaccaat gacttacaag gcagctgtag atcttagcca ctttttaaaa gaaaaggggg
     5641 gactggaagg gctagctcac tcccaacgaa gacaagatct gctttttgct tgtactgggt
     5701 ctctctggtt agaccagatc tgagcctggg agctctctgg ctaactaggg aacccactgc
     5761 ttaagcctca ataaagcttg ccttgagtgc ttcaagtagt gtgtgcccgt ctgttgtgtg
     5821 actctggtaa ctagagatcc ctcagaccct tttagtcagt gtggaaaatc tctagcagta
     5881 gtagttcatg tcatcttatt attcagtatt tataacttgc aaagaaatga atatcagaga
     5941 gtgagaggaa cttgtttatt gcagcttata atggttacaa ataaagcaat agcatcacaa
     6001 atttcacaaa taaagcattt ttttcactgc attctagttg tggtttgtcc aaactcatca
     6061 atgtatctta tcatgtctgg ctctagctat cccgccccta actccgccca tcccgcccct
     6121 aactccgccc agttccgccc attctccgcc ccatggctga ctaatttttt ttatttatgc
     6181 agaggccgag gccgcctcgg cctctgagct attccagaag tagtgaggag gcttttttgg
     6241 aggcctaggg acgtacccaa ttcgccctat agtgagtcgt attacgcgcg ctcactggcc
     6301 gtcgttttac aacgtcgtga ctgggaaaac cctggcgtta cccaacttaa tcgccttgca
     6361 gcacatcccc ctttcgccag ctggcgtaat agcgaagagg cccgcaccga tcgcccttcc
     6421 caacagttgc gcagcctgaa tggcgaatgg gnnnnnnnnn nnnnnnnnnn nnnnnnnnnn
     6481 nnnnnnnnnn nnnnnnnnnn nnnnnnnnnn nnnnnnnnnn nnnnnnnnnn nnnnnnnnnn
     6541 nnnnnnnnnn nnnnnnnnnn nnnnnnnnnn nnnnncnnnn nnnnnnnnnn nnnnnnnnnn
     6601 nnnnnnnnnn nnnnnnnnnn nnnnnnnnnn nnnnnnnnnn nnnnnnnnnn nnnnnnnnnn
     6661 nnnnnnnann nnnnnnnnnn nnnnnnnnnn nnnnnnnnnn nnnnnnnnnn nnnnnnncct
     6721 ttgacgttgg agtccacgtt ctttaatagt ggactcttgt tccaaactgg aacaacactc
     6781 aaccctatct cggtctattc ttttgattta taagggattt tgccgatttc ggcctattgg
     6841 ttaaaaaatg agctgattta acaaaaattt aacgcgaatt ttaacaaaat attaacgctt
     6901 acaatttagg tggcactttt cggggaaatg tgcgcggaac ccctatttgt ttatttttct
     6961 aaatacattc aaatatgtat ccgctcatga gacaataacc ctgataaatg cttcaataat
     7021 attgaaaaag gaagagtatg agtattcaac atttccgtgt cgcccttatt cccttttttg
     7081 cggcattttg ccttcctgtt tttgctcacc cagaaacgct ggtgaaagta aaagatgctg
     7141 aagatcagtt gggtgcacga gtgggttaca tcgaactgga tctcaacagc ggtaagatcc
     7201 ttgagagttt tcgccccgaa gaacgttttc caatgatgag cacttttaaa gttctgctat
     7261 gtggcgcggt attatcccgt attgacgccg ggcaagagca actcggtcgc cgcatacact
     7321 attctcagaa tgacttggtt gagtactcac cagtcacaga aaagcatctt acggatggca
     7381 tgacagtaag agaattatgc agtgctgcca taaccatgag tgataacact gcggccaact
     7441 tacttctgac aacgatcgga ggaccgaagg agctaaccgc ttttttgcac aacatggggg
     7501 atcatgtaac tcgccttgat cgttgggaac cggagctgaa tgaagccata ccaaacgacg
     7561 agcgtgacac cacgatgcct gtagcaatgg caacaacgtt gcgcaaacta ttaactggcg
     7621 aactacttac tctagcttcc cggcaacaat taatagactg gatggaggcg gataaagttg
     7681 caggaccact tctgcgctcg gcccttccgg ctggctggtt tattgctgat aaatctggag
     7741 ccggtgagcg tgggtctcgc ggtatcattg cagcactggg gccagatggt aagccctccc
     7801 gtatcgtagt tatctacacg acggggagtc aggcaactat ggatgaacga aatagacaga
     7861 tcgctgagat aggtgcctca ctgattaagc attggtaact gtcagaccaa gtttactcat
     7921 atatacttta gattgattta aaacttcatt tttaatttaa aaggatctag gtgaagatcc
     7981 tttttgataa tctcatgacc aaaatccctt aacgtgagtt ttcgttccac tgagcgtcag
     8041 accccgtaga aaagatcaaa ggatcttctt gagatccttt ttttctgcgc gtaatctgct
     8101 gcttgcaaac aaaaaaacca ccgctaccag cggtggtttg tttgccggat caagagctac
     8161 caactctttt tccgaaggta actggcttca gcagagcgca gataccaaat actgttcttc
     8221 tagtgtagcc gtagttaggc caccacttca agaactctgt agcaccgcct acatacctcg
     8281 ctctgctaat cctgttacca gtggctgctg ccagtggcga taagtcgtgt cttaccgggt
     8341 tggactcaag acgatagtta ccggataagg cgcagcggtc gggctgaacg gggggttcgt
     8401 gcacacagcc cagcttggag cgaacgacct acaccgaact gagataccta cagcgtgagc
     8461 tatgagaaag cgccacgctt cccgaaggga gaaaggcgga caggtatccg gtaagcggca
     8521 gggtcggaac aggagagcgc acgagggagc ttccaggggg aaacgcctgg tatctttata
     8581 gtcctgtcgg gtttcgccac ctctgacttg agcgtcgatt tttgtgatgc tcgtcagggg
     8641 ggcggagcct atggaaaaac gccagcaacg cggccttttt acggttcctg gccttttgct
     8701 ggccttttgc tcacatgttc tttcctgcgt tatcccctga ttctgtggat aaccgtatta
     8761 ccgcctttga gtgagctgat accgctcgcc gcagccgaac gaccgagcgc agcgagtcag
     8821 tgagcgagga agcggaagag cgcccaatac gcaaaccgcc tctccccgcg cgttggccga
     8881 ttcattaatg cagctggcac gacaggtttc ccgactggaa agcgggcagt gagcgcaacg
     8941 caattaatgt gagttagctc actcattagg caccccaggc tttacacttt atgcttccgg
     9001 ctcgtatgtt gtgtggaatt gtgagcggat aacaatttca cacaggaaac agctatgacc
     9061 atgattacgc caagcgcgca attaaccctc actaaaggga acaaaagctg gagctgcaag
     9121 cttaatgtag tcttatgcaa tactcttgta gtcttgcaac atggtaacga tgagttagca
     9181 acatgcctta caaggagaga aaaagcaccg tgcatgccga ttggtggaag taaggtggta
     9241 cgatcgtgcc ttattaggaa ggcaacagac gggtctgaca tggattggac gaaccactga
     9301 attgccgcat tgcagagata ttgtatttaa gtgcctagct cgatacataa acgggtctct
     9361 ctggttagac cagatctgag cctgggagct ctctggctaa ctagggaacc cactgcttaa
     9421 gcctcaataa agcttgcctt gagtgcttca agtagtgtgt gcccgtctgt tgtgtgactc
     9481 tggtaactag agatccctca gaccctttta gtcagtgtgg aaaatctcta gcagtggcgc
     9541 ccgaacaggg acttgaaagc gaaagggaaa ccagaggagc tctctcgacg caggactcgg
     9601 cttgctgaag cgcgcacggc aagaggcgag gggcggcgac tggtgagtac gccaaaaatt
     9661 ttgactagcg gaggctagaa ggagagagat gggtgcgaga gcgtcagtat taagcggggg
     9721 agaattagat cgcgatggga aaaaattcgg ttaaggccag ggggaaagaa aaaatataaa
     9781 ttaaaacata tagtatgggc aagcagggag ctagaacgat tcgcagttaa tcctggcctg
     9841 ttagaaacat cagaaggctg tagacaaata ctgggacagc tacaaccatc ccttcagaca
     9901 ggatcagaag aacttagatc attatataat acagtagcaa ccctctattg tgtgcatcaa
     9961 aggatagaga taaaagacac caaggaagct ttagacaaga tagaggaaga gcaaaacaaa
    10021 agtaagacca ccgcacagca agcggccgct gatcttcaga cctggaggag gagatatgag
    10081 ggacaattgg agaagtgaat tatataaata taaagtagta aaaattgaac cattaggagt
    10141 agcacccacc aaggcaaaga gaagagtggt gcagagagaa aaaagagcag tgggaatagg
    10201 agctttgttc cttgggttct tgggagcagc aggaagcact atgggcgcag cgtcaatgac
    10261 gctgacggta caggccagac aattattgtc tggtatagtg cagcagcaga acaatttgct
    10321 gagggctatt gaggcgcaac agcatctgtt gcaactcaca gtctggggca tcaagcagct
    10381 ccaggcaaga atcctggctg tggaaagata cctaaaggat caacagctcc tggggatttg
    10441 gggttgctct ggaaaactca tttgcaccac tgctgtgcct tggaatgcta gttggagtaa
    10501 taaatctctg gaacagattt ggaatcacac gacctggatg gagtgggaca gagaaattaa
    10561 caattacaca agcttaatac actccttaat tgaagaatcg caaaaccagc aagaaaagaa
    10621 tgaacaagaa ttattggaat tagataaatg ggcaagtttg tggaattggt ttaacataac
    10681 aaattggctg tggtatataa aattattcat aatgatagta ggaggcttgg taggtttaag
    10741 aatagttttt gctgtacttt cta
//
