[The description below was written by a language model from this plasmid's Addgene catalogue record and the feature table of its GenBank file.]
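Description:
p663-UBC-miniTurbo-V5-GSK3B_IDG-K is a 10.8 kb third-generation-style, self-inactivating HIV-1 lentiviral expression plasmid built on the pDest663 Gateway destination backbone. It is maintained in E. coli through a ColE1/pUC-type origin with ampicillin resistance. The catalogue lists it as low copy, although the annotated origin is of the high-copy type. An f1 origin and an SV40 origin are also present. The viral genome is transcribed from an RSV promoter fused to a truncated 5′ LTR. It carries the Psi packaging signal, RRE and cPPT/CTS, and ends in a U3-deleted 3′ LTR followed by an SV40 polyadenylation signal, so integrated proviruses lack LTR promoter activity.

The payload was assembled by multisite Gateway recombination, which left attB4, attB5, attB1 and attB2 scars between the modules. The human ubiquitin C promoter lies between attB4 and attB5. A Kozak sequence, the miniTurbo biotin ligase and a V5 epitope tag follow between attB5 and attB1. Human GSK3B occupies the attB1–attB2 interval, although the feature table does not annotate it as a CDS. The short WELQut and Factor Xa site annotations inside the GSK3B interval and the WPRE are probably incidental sequence matches. The product is GSK3B carrying an N-terminal miniTurbo-V5 fusion, with a downstream WPRE to enhance transcript expression. A separate mouse PGK promoter drives puromycin N-acetyltransferase for selection of transduced mammalian cells.

The plasmid was made within the Illuminating the Druggable Genome kinase resource. It is intended for proximity-dependent biotinylation proteomics, in which miniTurbo biotinylates proteins near the kinase so they can be captured and used to map protein-proximity networks. V5 allows detection of the bait.
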