Addgene plasmid #158165: p663-UBC-miniTurbo-V5-GSK3B_IDG-K
Purpose: Gateway destination clone of GSK3B (human) tagged with N-terminal miniTurbo-V5 for generating protein-proximity networks using proximity-dependent biotinylation proteomics
Depositing lab: Ben Major. Depositing organization: Washington University in Saint Louis.
Backbone
  Vector backbone: pDest663
  Backbone manufacturer: PEL
  Backbone size w/o insert (bp): 9019
  Vector type: Mammalian Expression, Lentiviral ; Gateway Destination
  Selectable markers: Puromycin
Growth in bacteria
  Bacterial resistance: Ampicillin, 100 μg/mL
  Growth temperature: 30°C
  Growth strain: NEB Stable
  Copy number: Low Copy
Gene/Insert
  Gene/Insert name: miniTurbo-V5-GSK3B (alt name: GSK3B)
  Species: H. sapiens (human)
  Entrez Gene: GSK3B
  Promoter: Ubiquitin
  Tag / fusion protein: miniTurbo-V5 (N terminal on insert)
  Cloning method: Gateway Cloning
  Sequencing primers: 5′ GCCCGAAGGAATAGAAGAAGAA; 3′ CATAGCGTAAAAGGAGCAACA
Terms and licenses: Academic/Nonprofit Terms; Industry Terms: Not Available to Industry
Depositor comments: These plasmids were generated as part of the Illuminating the Druggable Genome (IDG) program sponsored by the NIH Common Fund. The goal of this program is to identify, gather, and distribute information and resources for proteins that currently are not well-studied yet belong to commonly drug-targeted protein families: protein kinases, non-olfactory G-protein coupled receptors (GPCRs), and ion channels. The IDG program is designed to develop fundamental research tools for understudied proteins, elucidate their function, and disseminate the IDG-related resources and data to the greater scientific community. These lentiviral gateway destination plasmids were generated, as part of the Kinase-Data and Resource Generating Center (DRGC), using the single fragment or multisite gateway cloning technology. They were used for generating proteomics-based protein-interaction and protein-proximity networks that can be accessed through the kinase-DRGC website https://darkkinome.org/. Each plasmid has either an N- or C-terminal fusion protein (Flag/ V5/V5-miniTurbo/V5-TurboID/miniTurbo-V5/TurboID-V5) tagged understudied kinase driven under either a CMV or Ubiquitin (UBC) promoter. All inserts in the pENTR plasmids used to generate the deposited destination plasmids were end-sequenced and insert size validated prior to multi-site gateway cloning. The combined insert size of the single fragment or three fragment destination plasmids were confirmed by restriction digestion (BsrGI, and EcoRV for pDest667; BsrGI, EcoRV, and BstZ17I for pDest663; and BsrGI for pHAGE) and all plasmids were partially sequenced to ensure in-frame ORFs and fusion tags.
How to cite: p663-UBC-miniTurbo-V5-GSK3B_IDG-K was a gift from Ben Major (Addgene plasmid # 158165 ; http://n2t.net/addgene:158165 ; RRID:Addgene_158165)
